Addgene plasmid #84933: pUASTattb-cAMPr Y205A, R739A
Purpose: cAMPr under 5x UAS regulation. pUASTTB for phiC site mediated insertion. Y205A mutation inhibits PKA-C kinase activity. R739A should increase affinity for cAMP without affecting specificity.
Depositing lab: Justin Blau. Depositing organization: New York University. Publication: cAMPr: A single-wavelength fluorescent sensor for cyclic AMP. Hackley CR, Mazzoni EO, Blau J. Sci Signal. 2018 Mar 6;11(520). pii: 11/520/eaah3738. doi: 10.1126/scisignal.aah3738. PubMed 29511120.
Backbone
  Vector backbone: puastattb
  Backbone size w/o insert (bp): 8000
  Total vector size (bp): 10000
  Vector type: Insect Expression
Growth in bacteria
  Bacterial resistance: Ampicillin, 100 μg/mL
  Growth temperature: 37°C
  Growth strain: DH5alpha
  Copy number: High Copy
Gene/Insert
  Gene/Insert name: cAMPr Y205A R739A
  Species: Synthetic
  Insert size (bp): 2300
  Mutation: PKA-C Y205A, PKA-R R739A
  Promoter: 5X UAS
  Cloning method: Gibson Cloning
  Sequencing primers: 5′ AGGGAATTGGGAATTCAAAATGGGCAACGCCGCCGCCGCCAAGAAG; 3′ ATCTGTTAACGAATTTTACATCTTCCGCTTTCTCAGCGTGCTTC
Terms and licenses: Academic/Nonprofit Terms; Industry Terms: Not Available to Industry
How to cite: pUASTattb-cAMPr Y205A, R739A was a gift from Justin Blau (Addgene plasmid # 84933 ; http://n2t.net/addgene:84933 ; RRID:Addgene_84933)
