[The description below was written by a language model from this plasmid's Addgene catalogue record and pLannotate feature annotations shown in this document.]
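Description:
pUASTattb-cAMPr Y205A, R739A is a Drosophila transgenesis and expression plasmid built on the pUASTattB backbone. It carries a mutant version of cAMPr, a synthetic single-wavelength fluorescent sensor for cyclic AMP. In bacteria it is maintained through a high-copy ColE1/pUC-type origin and selected with ampicillin (AmpR); an f1 origin and remnants of a lacZα/lac promoter cloning region with T3 and T7 promoters are also present. The catalogue lists a total size of about 10 kb, while the sequenced record is 10,751 nt.

The sensor is placed downstream of five tandem Gal4-binding UAS sites and the minimal Drosophila hsp70 promoter, so expression depends on Gal4 supplied by a driver line, giving tissue- or cell-type-specific control. According to the annotation, the open reading frame consists of the mouse PKA catalytic subunit (Prkaca), then a GFP module annotated as cEGFP, then a fragment of the bovine PKA regulatory subunit PRKAR1A. The transcript is terminated by the SV40 small t intron and SV40 polyadenylation region typical of pUAST vectors. Two point mutations distinguish this variant. Y205A in the catalytic portion is recorded as inhibiting PKA-C kinase activity. R739A in the regulatory portion is expected by the depositor to raise affinity for cAMP without altering specificity.

For germline integration, the plasmid carries a φC31 attB site, allowing integrase-mediated insertion into defined attP landing sites in the fly genome. The mini-white gene serves as an eye-colour marker for identifying transformants, and an adjacent loxP site is also annotated. The construct is intended for generating UAS-cAMPr flies for Gal4-directed cAMP imaging.
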