Features (pLannotate 1.2.2; 26 found; start..end, strand, type, name):
      4..25      -  misc_feature   MCS (fragment): pUC18/19 multiple cloning site
     24..118     +  protein_bind   5X UAS: five tandem copies of the "ScaI site" 17-mer CGGAGTACTGTCCTCCG, an upstream activating sequence (UAS) that efficiently binds yeast Gal4 (Webster et al., 1988; Pfeiffer et al., 2010) GAL4
    137..375     +  promoter       hsp70 promoter: Drosophila melanogaster hsp70Bb promoter
    426..1478    +  CDS            Prkaca: KAPCA_MOUSE - Also known as Pkaca. Experimental evidence at protein level: Swiss-Prot protein existence level 1. [Isoform 2]: Phosphorylates and activates ABL1 in sperm flagellum to promote spermatozoa capacitation. From Mus musculus (Mouse).
   1485..2213    +  CDS            cEGFP: cEGFP is a basic (constitutively fluorescent) green fluorescent protein published in 2008, derived from Aequorea victoria.
   2223..2693    +  CDS            PRKAR1A (fragment): KAP0_BOVIN - Experimental evidence at protein level: Swiss-Prot protein existence level 1. Regulatory subunit of the cAMP-dependent protein kinases involved in cAMP signaling in cells. From Bos taurus (Bovine).
   2715..2789    +  CDS            small t antigen (fragment): SV40 (simian virus 40) small t antigen
   2791..2856    +  intron         small t intron: SV40 (simian virus 40) small t antigen intron
   2986..3006    +  CDS            SV40 NLS: nuclear localization signal of SV40 (simian virus 40) large T antigen
   3013..3147    +  CDS            LT_POVHA (fragment): Protein inferred from homology: Swiss-Prot protein existence level 3. Isoform large T antigen is a key early protein essential for both driving viral replication and inducing cellular transformation. Plays a role in viral genome replication by driving entry of quiescent cells into the cell cycle and by autoregulating the synthesis of viral early mRNA. Displays highly oncogenic activities by corrupting the host cellular checkpoint mechanisms that guard cell division and the transcription, replication, and repair of DNA. Participates in the modulation of cellular gene expression preceeding viral
   3172..3255    +  CDS            large T antigen (fragment): large T antigen from SV40 (simian virus 40)
   3278..3412    +  polyA_signal   SV40 poly(A) signal: SV40 polyadenylation signal
   3441..3510    +  protein_bind   attB: attB site for the φC31 integrase (Groth et al., 2000) phage φC31 integrase
   3729..3747    -  promoter       T3 promoter: promoter for bacteriophage T3 RNA polymerase
   3790..3812    -  protein_bind   lac operator (fragment): The lac repressor binds to the lac operator to inhibit transcription in E. coli. This inhibition can be relieved by adding lactose or isopropyl-β-D-thiogalactopyranoside (IPTG). lac repressor encoded by lacI
   3816..3846    -  promoter       lac promoter: promoter for the E. coli lac operon
   3861..3882    -  protein_bind   CAP binding site: CAP binding activates transcription in the presence of cAMP. E. coli catabolite activator protein
   3895..3987    -  CDS            lacI (fragment): lac repressor; lacI; The lac repressor binds to the lac operator to inhibit transcription in E. coli. This inhibition can be relieved by adding lactose or isopropyl-β-D-thiogalactopyranoside (IPTG).
   4170..4758    -  rep_origin     ori: high-copy-number ColE1/pMB1/pBR322/pUC origin of replication
   4929..5789    -  CDS            AmpR: β-lactamase; bla; confers resistance to ampicillin, carbenicillin, and related antibiotics
   5790..5894    -  promoter       AmpR promoter: bla
   5947..6375    -  rep_origin     f1 ori (sequence partly withheld): f1 bacteriophage origin of replication; arrow indicates direction of (+) strand synthesis
   6380..6537    -  CDS            lacZα (fragment): LacZα fragment of β-galactosidase; lacZ fragment
   6540..6558    +  promoter       T7 promoter: promoter for bacteriophage T7 RNA polymerase
   6583..10702   +  gene           mini-white: white; This modified version of the white gene lacks part of the first intron.
  10709..10742   -  protein_bind   loxP: Cre-mediated recombination occurs in the 8-bp core sequence (GCATACAT). Cre recombinase
>Addgene plasmid #84933 | pUASTattb-cAMPr Y205A, R739A | addgene full sequence | sequence record 180303 | Addgene NGS Result
TCCAAGCTTGCATGCCTGCAGGTCGGAGTACTGTCCTCCGAGCGGAGTACTGTCCTCCGAGCGGAGTACT
GTCCTCCGAGCGGAGTACTGTCCTCCGAGCGGAGTACTGTCCTCCGAGCGGAGACTCTAGCGAGCGCCGG
AGTATAAATAGAGGCGCTTCGTCTACGGAGCGACAATTCAATTCAAACAAGCAAAGTGAACACGTCGCTA
AGCGAAAGCTAAGCAAATAAACAAGCGCAGCTGAACAAGCTAAACAATCTGCAGTAAAGTGCAAGTTAAA
GTGAATCAATTAAAAGTAACCAGCAACCAAGTAAATCAACTGCAACTACTGAAATCTGCCAAGAAGTAAT
TATTGAATACAAGAAGAGAACTCTGAATAGGGAATTGGGAATTCGTTAACAGATCTGCGGCCGCGGCTCG
ACAAAATGGGCAACGCCGCCGCCGCCAAGAAGGGCAGCGAGCAGGAGAGCGTGAAAGAGTTCCTAGCCAA
AGCCAAGGAAGATTTCCTGAAAAAATGGGAGACCCCTTCTCAGAATACAGCCCAGTTGGATCAGTTTGAT
AGAATCAAGACCCTTGGCACCGGCTCCTTTGGGCGAGTGATGCTGGTGAAGCACAAGGAGAGTGGGAACC
ACTACGCCATGAAGATCTTAGACAAGCAGAAGGTGGTGAAGCTAAAGCAGATCGAGCACACTCTGAATGA
GAAGCGCATCCTGCAGGCCGTCAACTTCCCGTTCCTGGTCAAACTTGAATTCTCCTTCAAGGACAACTCA
AACCTGTACATGGTCATGGAGTATGTAGCTGGTGGCGAGATGTTCTCCCACCTACGGCGGATTGGAAGGT
TCAGCGAGCCCCATGCCCGTTTCTACGCGGCGCAGATCGTCCTGACCTTTGAGTATCTGCACTCCCTGGA
CCTCATCTACCGGGACCTGAAGCCCGAGAATCTTCTCATCGACCAGCAGGGCTATATTCAGGTGACAGAC
TTCGGTTTTGCCAAGCGTGTGAAAGGCCGTACTTGGACCTTGTGTGGGACCCCTGAGGCCTTGGCCCCCG
AGATTATCCTGAGCAAAGGCTACAACAAGGCTGTGGACTGGTGGGCTCTCGGAGTCCTCATCTACGAGAT
GGCTGCTGGTTACCCACCCTTCTTCGCTGACCAGCCTATCCAGATCTATGAGAAAATCGTCTCTGGGAAG
GTGCGGTTCCCATCCCACTTCAGCTCTGACTTGAAGGACCTGCTGCGGAACCTTCTGCAAGTGGATCTCA
CCAAGCGCTTTGGGAACCTCAAGAACGGGGTCAATGACATCAAGAACCACAAGTGGTTTGCCACGACTGA
CTGGATTGCCATCTATCAGAGAAAGGTGGAAGCTCCCTTCATACCAAAGTTTAAAGGCCCTGGGGACACG
AGTAACTTTGACGACTATGAGGAGGAAGAGATCCGGGTCTCCATCAATGAGAAGTGTGGCAAGGAGTTTA
CTGAGTTTCCCGGGAACGTCTATATCAAGGCCGACGAGCAGAAGAACGGCATCAAGGCGTACTTCAAGAT
CCGCCACAACATCGAGGGCGGCGGCGTGCAGCTCGCCTACCACTACCAGCAGAACACCCCCATCGGCGAC
GGCCCCGTGCTGCTGCCCGACAACCACTACCTGAGCGTGCAGTCCATGCTTTCGAAAGACCCCAACGAGA
AGCGCGATCACATGGTCCTGCTGGAGTTCGTGACCGCCGCCGGGATCACTCTCGGCATGGACGAGCTGTA
CAAGGGCGGTACCGGAGGGAGCGAATCCATGGTGAGCAAGGGCGAGGAGCTGTTCACCGGGGTGGTGCCC
ATCCAGGTCGAGCTGGACGGCGACGTAAACGGCCACAAGTTCAGCGTGTCCGGCGAGGGTGAGGGCGATG
CCACCTACGGCAAGCTGACCCTGAAGTTCATCTGCACCACCGGCAAGCTGCCCGTGCCCTGGCCCACCCT
CGTGACCACCCTGACCTACGGCGTGCAGTGCTTCAGCCGCTACCCCGACCACATGAAGCAGCACGACTTC
TTCAAGTCCGCCATGCCCGAAGGCTACATCCAGGAGCGCACCATCTTCTTCAAGGGCGACGGCAACTACA
AGACCCGCGCCGAGGTGAAGTTCGAGGGCGACACCCTGGTGAACCGCATCGAGCTGAAGGGCATCGACTT
CAAGGAGGACGGCAACATCCTGGGGCACAAGCTGGAGTACAACACCGCCCCCCCCGCATGCAAGGGCCGG
CGGCGACGCGGGGCCATCAGCGCTGAGGTCTACACCGAGGAGGATGCCGCGTCCTATGTTCGGAAGGTTA
TACCGAAAGATTATAAGACAATGGCTGCTTTAGCTAAAGCCATTGAAAAGAACGTACTGTTTTCACATCT
TGATGATAACGAGAGAAGTGACATTTTTGACGCCATGTTCCCGGTTTCCTTTATTGCTGGAGAGACTGTT
ATTCAGCAGGGTGACGAAGGGGATAACTTCTACGTGATTGACCAAGGAGAGATGGACGTCTATGTCAACA
ATGAATGGGCAACCAGTGTTGGGGAAGGAGGGAGCTTCGGGGAGCTTGCTCTGATTTACGGGACTCCTCG
AGCGGCCACTGTCAAGGCCAAGACGAACGTGAAACTGTGGGGCATTGACGCTGACAGCTACAGAAGGATC
CTCATGGGAAGCACGCTGAGAAAGCGGAAGATGTAATCGAGGGTACCTCTAGAGGATCTTTGTGAAGGAA
CCTTACTTCTGTGGTGTGACATAATTGGACAAACTACCTACAGAGATTTAAAGCTCTAAGGTAAATATAA
AATTTTTAAGTGTATAATGTGTTAAACTACTGATTCTAATTGTTTGTGTATTTTAGATTCCAACCTATGG
AACTGATGAATGGGAGCAGTGGTGGAATGCCTTTAATGAGGAAAACCTGTTTTGCTCAGAAGAAATGCCA
TCTAGTGATGATGAGGCTACTGCTGACTCTCAACATTCTACTCCTCCAAAAAAGAAGAGAAAGGTAGAAG
ACCCCAAGGACTTTCCTTCAGAATTGCTAAGTTTTTTGAGTCATGCTGTGTTTAGTAATAGAACTCTTGC
TTGCTTTGCTATTTACACCACAAAGGAAAAAGCTGCACTGCTATACAAGAAAATTATGGAAAAATATTTG
ATGTATAGTGCCTTGACTAGAGATCATAATCAGCCATACCACATTTGTAGAGGTTTTACTTGCTTTAAAA
AACCTCCCACACCTCCCCCTGAACCTGAAACATAAAATGAATGCAATTGTTGTTGTTAACTTGTTTATTG
CAGCTTATAATGGTTACAAATAAAGCAATAGCATCACAAATTTCACAAATAAAGCATTTTTTTCACTGCA
TTCTAGTTGTGGTTTGTCCAAACTCATCAATGTATCTTATCATGTCTGGATCCACTAGTGTCGACGATGT
AGGTCACGGTCTCGAAGCCGCGGTGCGGGTGCCAGGGCGTGCCCTTGGGCTCCCCGGGCGCGTACTCCAC
CTCACCCATCTGGTCCATCATGATGAACGGGTCGAGGTGGCGGTAGTTGATCCCGGCGAACGCGCGGCGC
ACCGGGAAGCCCTCGCCCTCGAAACCGCTGGGCGCGGTGGTCACGGTGAGCACGGGACGTGCGACGGCGT
CGGCGGGTGCGGATACGCGGGGCAGCGTCAGCGGGTTCTCGACGGTCACGGCGGGCATGTCGACACTAGT
TCTAGCCAGCTTTTGTTCCCTTTAGTGAGGGTTAATTTCGAGCTTGGCGTAATCATGGTCATAGCTGTTT
CCTGTGTGAAATTGTTATCCGCTCACAATTCCACACAACATACGAGCCGGAAGCATAAAGTGTAAAGCCT
GGGGTGCCTAATGAGTGAGCTAACTCACATTAATTGCGTTGCGCTCACTGCCCGCTTTCCAGTCGGGAAA
CCTGTCGTGCCAGCTGCATTAATGAATCGGCCAACGCGCGGGGAGAGGCGGTTTGCGTATTGGGCGCTCT
TCCGCTTCCTCGCTCACTGACTCGCTGCGCTCGGTCGTTCGGCTGCGGCGAGCGGTATCAGCTCACTCAA
AGGCGGTAATACGGTTATCCACAGAATCAGGGGATAACGCAGGAAAGAACATGTGAGCAAAAGGCCAGCA
AAAGGCCAGGAACCGTAAAAAGGCCGCGTTGCTGGCGTTTTTCCATAGGCTCCGCCCCCCTGACGAGCAT
CACAAAAATCGACGCTCAAGTCAGAGGTGGCGAAACCCGACAGGACTATAAAGATACCAGGCGTTTCCCC
CTGGAAGCTCCCTCGTGCGCTCTCCTGTTCCGACCCTGCCGCTTACCGGATACCTGTCCGCCTTTCTCCC
TTCGGGAAGCGTGGCGCTTTCTCATAGCTCACGCTGTAGGTATCTCAGTTCGGTGTAGGTCGTTCGCTCC
AAGCTGGGCTGTGTGCACGAACCCCCCGTTCAGCCCGACCGCTGCGCCTTATCCGGTAACTATCGTCTTG
AGTCCAACCCGGTAAGACACGACTTATCGCCACTGGCAGCAGCCACTGGTAACAGGATTAGCAGAGCGAG
GTATGTAGGCGGTGCTACAGAGTTCTTGAAGTGGTGGCCTAACTACGGCTACACTAGAAGAACAGTATTT
GGTATCTGCGCTCTGCTGAAGCCAGTTACCTTCGGAAAAAGAGTTGGTAGCTCTTGATCCGGCAAACAAA
CCACCGCTGGTAGCGGTGGTTTTTTTGTTTGCAAGCAGCAGATTACGCGCAGAAAAAAAGGATCTCAAGA
AGATCCTTTGATCTTTTCTACGGGGTCTGACGCTCAGTGGAACGAAAACTCACGTTAAGGGATTTTGGTC
ATGAGATTATCAAAAAGGATCTTCACCTAGATCCTTTTAAATTAAAAATGAAGTTTTAAATCAATCTAAA
GTATATATGAGTAAACTTGGTCTGACAGTTACCAATGCTTAATCAGTGAGGCACCTATCTCAGCGATCTG
TCTATTTCGTTCATCCATAGTTGCCTGACTCCCCGTCGTGTAGATAACTACGATACGGGAGGGCTTACCA
TCTGGCCCCAGTGCTGCAATGATACCGCGAGACCCACGCTCACCGGCTCCAGATTTATCAGCAATAAACC
AGCCAGCCGGAAGGGCCGAGCGCAGAAGTGGTCCTGCAACTTTATCCGCCTCCATCCAGTCTATTAATTG
TTGCCGGGAAGCTAGAGTAAGTAGTTCGCCAGTTAATAGTTTGCGCAACGTTGTTGCCATTGCTACAGGC
ATCGTGGTGTCACGCTCGTCGTTTGGTATGGCTTCATTCAGCTCCGGTTCCCAACGATCAAGGCGAGTTA
CATGATCCCCCATGTTGTGCAAAAAAGCGGTTAGCTCCTTCGGTCCTCCGATCGTTGTCAGAAGTAAGTT
GGCCGCAGTGTTATCACTCATGGTTATGGCAGCACTGCATAATTCTCTTACTGTCATGCCATCCGTAAGA
TGCTTTTCTGTGACTGGTGAGTACTCAACCAAGTCATTCTGAGAATAGTGTATGCGGCGACCGAGTTGCT
CTTGCCCGGCGTCAATACGGGATAATACCGCGCCACATAGCAGAACTTTAAAAGTGCTCATCATTGGAAA
ACGTTCTTCGGGGCGAAAACTCTCAAGGATCTTACCGCTGTTGAGATCCAGTTCGATGTAACCCACTCGT
GCACCCAACTGATCTTCAGCATCTTTTACTTTCACCAGCGTTTCTGGGTGAGCAAAAACAGGAAGGCAAA
ATGCCGCAAAAAAGGGAATAAGGGCGACACGGAAATGTTGAATACTCATACTCTTCCTTTTTCAATATTA
TTGAAGCATTTATCAGGGTTATTGTCTCATGAGCGGATACATATTTGAATGTATTTAGAAAAATAAACAA
ATAGGGGTTCCGCGCACATTTCCCCGAAAAGTGCCACCTAAATTGTAAGCGTTAATATTTTGTTAAAATT
CGCGTTAAATTTTTGTTAAATCAGCTCATTTTTTAACCAATAGGCCGAAATCGGCAAAATCCCTTATAAA
TCAAAAGAATAGACCGAGATAGGGT
[37 nt withheld, positions 6046-6082]
AAAGAACGTGGACTCCAACGTCAAAGG
[49 nt withheld, positions 6110-6158]
T
[91 nt withheld, positions 6160-6250]
G
[124 nt withheld, positions 6252-6375]
CCCATTCGCCATTCAGGCTGCGCAACTGTTGGGAAGGGCGATCGGTGCGGGCCTCTTCGCTATTACGCCA
GCTGGCGAAAGGGGGATGTGCTGCAAGGCGATTAAGTTGGGTAACGCCAGGGTTTTCCCAGTCACGACGT
TGTAAAACGACGGCCAGTGAATTGTAATACGACTCACTATAGGGCGAATTGGGTACGTACCGGGCCCCTA
GTATGTATGTAAGTTAATAAAACCCATTTTTGCGGAAAGTAGATAAAAAAAACATTTTTTTTTTTTACTG
CACTGGATATCATTGAACTTATCTGATCAGTTTTAAATTTACTTCGATCCAAGGGTATTTGATGTACCAG
GTTCTTTCGATTACCTCTCACTCAAAATGACATTCCACTCAAAGTCAGCGCTGTTTGCCTCCTTCTCTGT
CCACAGAAATATCGCCGTCTCTTTCGCCGCTGCGTCCGCTATCTCTTTCGCCACCGTTTGTAGCGTTACG
TAGCGTCAATGTCCGCCTTCAGTTGCATTTTGTCAGCGGTTTCGTGACGAAGCTCCAAGCGGTTTACGCC
ATCAATTAAACACAAAGTGCTGTGCCAAAACTCCTCTCGCTTCTTATTTTTGTTTGTTTTTTGAGTGATT
GGGGTGGTGATTGGTTTTGGGTGGGTAAGCAGGGGAAAGTGTGAAAAATCCCGGCAATGGGCCAAGAGGA
TCAGGAGCTATTAATTCGCGGAGGCAGCAAACACCCATCTGCCGAGCATCTGAACAATGTGAGTAGTACA
TGTGCATACATCTTAAGTTCACTTGATCTATAGGAACTGCGATTGCAACATCAAATTGTCTGCGGCGTGA
GAACTGCGACCCACAAAAATCCCAAACCGCAATTGCACAAACAAATAGTGACACGAAACAGATTATTCTG
GTAGCTGTTCTCGCTATATAAGACAATTTTTGAGATCATATCATGATCAAGACATCTAAAGGCATTCATT
TTCGACTATATTCTTTTTTACAAAAAATATAACAACCAGATATTTTAAGCTGATCCTAGATGCACAAAAA
ATAAATAAAAGTATAAACCTACTTCGTAGGATACTTCGGGGTACTTTTTGTTCGGGGTTAGATGAGCATA
ACGCTTGTAGTTGATATTTGAGATCCCCTATCATTGCAGGGTGACAGCGGAGCGGCTTCGCAGAGCTGCA
TTAACCAGGGCTTCGGGCAGGCCAAAAACTACGGCACGCTCCGGCCACCCAGTCCGCCGGAGGACTCCGG
TTCAGGGAGCGGCCAACTAGCCGAGAACCTCACCTATGCCTGGCACAATATGGACATCTTTGGGGCGGTC
AATCAGCCGGGCTCCGGATGGCGGCAGCTGGTCAACCGGACACGCGGACTATTCTGCAACGAGCGACACA
TACCGGCGCCCAGGAAACATTTGCTCAAGAACGGTGAGTTTCTATTCGCAGTCGGCTGATCTGTGTGAAA
TCTTAATAAAGGGTCCAATTACCAATTTGAAACTCAGTTTGCGGCGTGGCCTATCCGGGCGAACTTTTGG
CCGTGATGGGCAGTTCCGGTGCCGGAAAGACGACCCTGCTGAATGCCCTTGCCTTTCGATCGCCGCAGGG
CATCCAAGTATCGCCATCCGGGATGCGACTGCTCAATGGCCAACCTGTGGACGCCAAGGAGATGCAGGCC
AGGTGCGCCTATGTCCAGCAGGATGACCTCTTTATCGGCTCCCTAACGGCCAGGGAACACCTGATTTTCC
AAGCCATGGTGCGGATGCCACGACATCTGACCTATCGGCAGCGAGTGGCCCGCGTGGATCAGGTGATCCA
GGAGCTTTCGCTCAGCAAATGTCAGCACACGATCATCGGTGTGCCCGGCAGGGTGAAAGGTCTGTCCGGC
GGAGAAAGGAAGCGTCTGGCATTCGCCTCCGAGGCTCTAACCGATCCGCCGCTTCTGATCTGCGATGAGC
CCACCTCCGGACTGGACTCCTTTACCGCCCACAGCGTCGTCCAGGTGCTGAAGAAGCTGTCGCAGAAGGG
CAAGACCGTCATCCTGACCATTCATCAGCCGTCTTCCGAGCTGTTTGAGCTCTTTGACAAGATCCTTCTG
ATGGCCGAGGGCAGGGTAGCTTTCTTGGGCACTCCCAGCGAAGCCGTCGACTTCTTTTCCTAGTGAGTTC
GATGTGTTTATTAAGGGTATCTAGTATTACATAACATCTCAACTCCTATCCAGCGTGGGTGCCCAGTGTC
CTACCAACTACAATCCGGCGGACTTTTACGTACAGGTGTTGGCCGTTGTGCCCGGACGGGAGATCGAGTC
CCGTGATCGGATCGCCAAGATATGCGACAATTTTGCCATTAGCAAAGTAGCCCGGGATATGGAGCAGTTG
TTGGCCACCAAAAATCTGGAGAAGCCACTGGAGCAGCCGGAGAATGGGTACACCTACAAGGCCACCTGGT
TCATGCAGTTCCGGGCGGTCCTGTGGCGATCCTGGCTGTCGGTGCTCAAGGAACCACTCCTCGTAAAAGT
GCGACTTATTCAGACAACGGTGAGTGGTTCCAGTGGAAACAAATGATATAACGCTTACAATTCTTGGAAA
CAAATTCGCTAGATTTTAGATAGAATTGCCTGATTCCACACCCTTCTTAGTTTTTTTCAATGAGATGTAT
AGTTTATAGTTTTGCAGAAGATAAATAAATTTCATTTAACTCGCGAATATTAATGAGATGCGAGTAACAT
TTTAATTTGCAGATGGTTGCCATCTTGATTGGCCTCATCTTTTTGGGCCAACAACTCACGCAAGTGGGTG
TGATGAATATCAACGGAGCCATCTTCCTCTTCCTGACCAACATGACCTTTCAAAACGTCTTTGCCACGAT
AAATGTAAGTCATGTTTAGAATACATTTGCATTTCAATAATTTACTAACTTTCTAATGAATCGATTCGAT
TTAGGTGTTCACCTCAGAGCTGCCAGTTTTTATGAGGGAGGCCCGAAGTCGACTTTATCGCTGTGACACA
TACTTTCTGGGCAAAACGATTGCCGAATTGCCGCTTTTTCTCACAGTGCCACTGGTCTTCACGGCGATTG
CCTATCCGATGATCGGACTGCGGGCCGGAGTGCTGCACTTCTTCAACTGCCTGGCGCTGGTCACTCTGGT
GGCCAATGTGTCAACGTCCTTCGGATATCTAATATCCTGCGCCAGCTCCTCGACCTCGATGGCGCTGTCT
GTGGGTCCGCCGGTTATCATACCATTCCTGCTCTTTGGCGGCTTCTTCTTGAACTCGGGCTCGGTGCCAG
TATACCTCAAATGGTTGTCGTACCTCTCATGGTTCCGTTACGCCAACGAGGGTCTGCTGATTAACCAATG
GGCGGACGTGGAGCCGGGCGAAATTAGCTGCACATCGTCGAACACCACGTGCCCCAGTTCGGGCAAGGTC
ATCCTGGAGACGCTTAACTTCTCCGCCGCCGATCTGCCGCTGGACTACGTGGGTCTGGCCATTCTCATCG
TGAGCTTCCGGGTGCTCGCATATCTGGCTCTAAGACTTCGGGCCCGACGCAAGGAGTAGCCGACATATAT
CCGAAATAACTGCTTGTTTTTTTTTTTTACCATTATTACCATCGTGTTTACTGTTTATTGCCCCCTCAAA
AAGCTAATGTAATTATATTTGTGCCAATAAAAACAAGATATGACCTATAGAATACAAGTATTTCCCCTTC
GAACATCCCCACAAGTAGACTTTGGATTTGTCTTCTAACCAAAAGACTTACACACCTGCATACCTTACAT
CAAAAACTCGTTTATCGCTACATAAAACACCGGGATATATTTTTTATATACATACTTTTCAAATCGCGCG
CCCTCTTCATAATTCACCTCCACCACACCACGTTTCGTAGTTGCTCTTTCGCTGTCTCCCACCCGCTCTC
CGCAACACATTCACCTTTTGTTCGACGACCTTGGAGCGACTGTCGTTAGTTCCGCGCGATTCGGTTCGCT
CAAATGGTTCCGAGTGGTTCATTTCGTCTCAATAGAAATTAGTAATAAATATTTGTATGTACAATTTATT
TGCTCCAATATATTTGTATATATTTCCCTCACAGCTATATTTATTCTAATTTAATATTATGACTTTTTAA
GGTAATTTTTTGTGACCTGTTCGGAGTGATTAGCGTTACAATTTGAACTGAAAGTGACATCCAGTGTTTG
TTCCTTGTGTAGATGCATCTCAAAAAAATGGTGGGCATAATAGTGTTGTTTATATATATCAAAAATAACA
ACTATAATAATAAGAATACATTTAATTTAGAAAATGCTTGGATTTCACTGGAACTAGGCTAGCATAACTT
CGTATAATGTATGCTATACGAAGTTATGCTAGCGGA
